>Addgene plasmid #11472 | pET 15b-UbcH5a/2417 | addgene partial sequence | sequence record 18291 | T7 5'-TAATACGACTCACTATAGGG-3'
CTAGAAATAATTTTGTTTAACTTTAAGAAGGAGATATACCATGGGCGCTGAAGAGGATTCAGAAAGAATT
GAGTGATCTACAGCGCGATCCACCTGCTCACTGTTCAGCTGGACCTGTGGGAGATGACTTGTTCCACTGG
CAAGCCACTATTATGGGGCCTCCTGATAGCGCATATCAAGGTGGAGTCTTCTTTCTCACTGTACATTTTC
CGACAGATTATCCTTTTAAACCACCAAAGATTGCTTTCACAACAAAAATTTACCATCCAAACATAAACAG
TAATGGAAGTATTTGTCTCGATATTCTGAGGTCACAATGGTCACCAGCTCTGACTGTATCAAAAGTTTTA
TTGTCCATATGTTCTCTACTTTGTGATCCTAATCCAGATGACCCCTTAGTACCAGATATCGCACAAATCT
ATAAATCAGACAAAGAAAAATACAACAGACATGCAAGAGAATGGACTCAGAAATATGCAATGTAAGGATC
CGGCTGCTAACAAAGCCCGAAAGGAAGCTGAGTTGGCTGCTGCCACCGCTGAGCAATAACTAGCATAACC
CCTTGGGGCCTCTAAACGGGTCTTGAGGGGTTTTTTGCTGAAAGGAGGAACTATATCCGGATATCCCGCA
AGAGGCCCGGCAGTACCGGCATAACCAAACCTATGCCTACAGCATCCAGGGTGAC
