[The description below was written by a language model from this plasmid's Addgene catalogue record.]
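Description:
pET 15b-UbcH5a/2417 is a bacterial expression plasmid built on the Novagen pET-15b backbone (about 5.7 kb without insert) and carrying the human ubiquitin-conjugating enzyme UbcH5a, the product of the UBE2D1 gene. It confers ampicillin resistance for selection in E. coli and is propagated in a standard cloning strain (DH5alpha); the record lists the copy number as unknown. No feature table accompanies the entry, so the regulatory elements are not itemised. The listed T7 and T7 terminator sequencing primers are nevertheless consistent with the usual pET design, in which the insert sits between a T7 promoter and a T7 terminator and is transcribed by T7 RNA polymerase in an expression host that supplies that enzyme.

The insert is a 444 bp wild-type coding sequence (no mutation recorded), cloned by restriction digestion between NcoI at the 5′ end and BamHI at the 3′ end, with both sites preserved. In pET-15b the NcoI site generally lies at the start codon upstream of the vector's N-terminal His tag and thrombin site, so cloning through NcoI would be expected to yield an untagged protein. The record does not list any tag or state this explicitly, so it should be checked against the sequence. Part of the plasmid derives from an earlier, previously described construct.

UbcH5a is an E2 enzyme that accepts activated ubiquitin from E1 and cooperates with E3 ligases to modify substrates. The construct is associated with work identifying a family of closely related human E2s, and it is suited to producing recombinant UbcH5a in bacteria, for example for in vitro ubiquitination assays.
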