Addgene plasmid #11472: pET 15b-UbcH5a/2417
Depositing lab: Allan Weissman. Depositing organization: National Cancer Institute (NCI). Publication: Identification of a family of closely related human ubiquitin conjugating enzymes. Jensen JP, Bates PW, Yang M, Vierstra RD, Weissman AM. J Biol Chem. 1995 Dec 22. 270(51):30408-14. 10.1074/jbc.270.51.30408 PubMed 8530467.
Backbone
  Vector backbone: pET-15b
  Backbone manufacturer: Novagen
  Backbone size w/o insert (bp): 5700
  Vector type: Bacterial Expression
Growth in bacteria
  Bacterial resistance: Ampicillin, 100 μg/mL
  Growth temperature: 37°C
  Growth strain: DH5alpha
  Copy number: Unknown
Gene/Insert
  Gene/Insert name: UbcH5a (alt name: Ube2d1)
  Species: H. sapiens (human)
  Insert size (bp): 444
  Mutation: n/a
  GenBank ID: X78140 NP_00329
  Entrez Gene: UBE2D1 (a.k.a. E2(17)KB1, SFT, UBC4/5, UBCH5, UBCH5A)
  Cloning method: Restriction Enzyme; 5′ cloning site Nco I (not destroyed); 3′ cloning site BamH I (not destroyed)
  Sequencing primers: 5′ T7; 3′ T7 terminator
Resource information
  A portion of this plasmid was derived from a plasmid made by: originally described by P.M. Howley PMID 8090726
Terms and licenses: Academic/Nonprofit Terms; Industry Terms: Not Available to Industry
How to cite: pET 15b-UbcH5a/2417 was a gift from Allan Weissman (Addgene plasmid # 11472 ; http://n2t.net/addgene:11472 ; RRID:Addgene_11472)
